Addgene plasmid #234727: pCMV-evoCAST-eCas8
Purpose: Engineered human-codon optimized PseCas8 in mammalian cells (for evoCAST)
Depositing lab: David Liu. Depositing organization: Broad Institute. Publication: Programmable gene insertion in human cells with a laboratory-evolved CRISPR-associated transposase. Witte IP, Lampe GD, Eitzinger S, Miller SM, Berrios KN, McElroy AN, King RT, Stringham OG, Gelsinger DR, Vo PLH, Chen AT, Tolar J, Osborn MJ, Sternberg SH, Liu DR. Science. 2025 May 15;388(6748):eadt5199. doi: 10.1126/science.adt5199. Epub 2025 May 15. PubMed 40373119.
Backbone
  Vector backbone: pCMV with a BR322 origin
  Vector type: Mammalian Expression
Growth in bacteria
  Bacterial resistance: Ampicillin, 100 μg/mL
  Growth temperature: 37°C
  Growth strain: DH5alpha
  Copy number: High Copy
Gene/Insert
  Gene/Insert name: ePseCas8
  Species: Synthetic
  Cloning method: Other
Terms and licenses: Academic/Nonprofit Terms; Industry Terms: Not Available to Industry
How to cite: pCMV-evoCAST-eCas8 was a gift from David Liu (Addgene plasmid # 234727 ; http://n2t.net/addgene:234727 ; RRID:Addgene_234727)
