[The description below was written by a language model from this plasmid's Addgene catalogue record and pLannotate feature annotations shown in this document.]
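Description:
pCMV-evoCAST-eCas8 is a 5.6 kb mammalian expression plasmid that supplies one protein component of the evoCAST system, a laboratory-evolved CRISPR-associated transposase used for programmable gene insertion in human cells. It is built on a pCMV backbone and is maintained in E. coli as a high-copy plasmid through a ColE1/pBR322-family origin of replication, with selection by ampicillin via the β-lactamase gene and its native promoter. No mammalian selection marker or reporter is annotated, which is consistent with delivery by transient transfection.

The insert is ePseCas8, a synthetic, human-codon-optimized and engineered version of PseCas8, a subunit of the CRISPR-guided DNA-targeting complex in this type of transposase. The automated feature table does not annotate the coding sequence itself, but it leaves an unannotated stretch of roughly 2.3 kb between the upstream promoter elements and the terminator, which is where the insert presumably lies. That region is preceded by the human cytomegalovirus immediate-early enhancer and promoter, which drive strong constitutive transcription in mammalian cells, and is followed by the bovine growth hormone polyadenylation signal. A T7 promoter sits just downstream of the CMV promoter and could support in vitro transcription or serve as a sequencing primer site. The record does not state whether the protein carries nuclear localization signals or epitope tags, nor which changes distinguish the engineered variant. The remaining annotations (a bom fragment, lac promoter/operator, CAP site, and short lacI, SV40 promoter and MCS fragments) are backbone remnants with no evident role in expression. The plasmid is intended to be used alongside the other evoCAST components rather than on its own.
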