Features (pLannotate 1.2.2; 14 found; start..end, strand, type, name):
    171..1031    -  CDS            AmpR: β-lactamase; bla; confers resistance to ampicillin, carbenicillin, and related antibiotics
   1032..1136    -  promoter       AmpR promoter: bla
   1207..1251    -  misc_feature   bom (fragment): basis of mobility region from pBR322
   1482..1785    +  enhancer       CMV enhancer: human cytomegalovirus immediate early enhancer
   1786..1989    +  promoter       CMV promoter: human cytomegalovirus (CMV) immediate early promoter
   2031..2049    +  promoter       T7 promoter: promoter for bacteriophage T7 RNA polymerase
   4355..4579    +  polyA_signal   bGH poly(A) signal: bovine growth hormone polyadenylation signal
   4583..4604    +  promoter       SV40 promoter (fragment): SV40 enhancer and early promoter
   4609..4625    +  misc_feature   MCS (fragment): pBluescript multiple cloning site
   4674..4690    -  protein_bind   lac operator: The lac repressor binds to the lac operator to inhibit transcription in E. coli. This inhibition can be relieved by adding lactose or isopropyl-β-D-thiogalactopyranoside (IPTG). lac repressor encoded by lacI
   4698..4728    -  promoter       lac promoter: promoter for the E. coli lac operon
   4743..4764    -  protein_bind   CAP binding site: CAP binding activates transcription in the presence of cAMP. E. coli catabolite activator protein
   4777..4869    -  CDS            lacI (fragment): lac repressor; lacI; The lac repressor binds to the lac operator to inhibit transcription in E. coli. This inhibition can be relieved by adding lactose or isopropyl-β-D-thiogalactopyranoside (IPTG).
   5052..5640    -  rep_origin     ori: high-copy-number ColE1/pMB1/pBR322/pUC origin of replication
>Addgene plasmid #234727 | pCMV-evoCAST-eCas8 | addgene full sequence | sequence record 467882 | Addgene NGS Result
GAAGATCCTTTGATCTTTTCTACGGGGTCTGACACTCAGTGGAACGAAAACTCACGTTAAGGGATTTTGG
TCATGAGATTATCAAAAAGGATCTTCACCTAGATCCTTTTAAATTAAAAATGAAGTTTTAAATCAATCTA
AAGTATATATGAGTAAACTTGGTCTGACAGTTACCAATGCTTAATCAGTGAGGCACCTATCTCAGCGATC
TGTCTATTTCGTTCATCCATAGTTGCCTGACTCCCCGTCGTGTAGATAACTACGATACGGGAGGGCTTAC
CATCTGGCCCCAGTGCTGCAATGATACCGCGAGACCCACGCTCACCGGCTCCAGATTTATCAGCAATAAA
CCAGCCAGCCGGAAGGGCCGAGCGCAGAAGTGGTCCTGCAACTTTATCCGCCTCCATCCAGTCTATTAAT
TGTTGCCGGGAAGCTAGAGTAAGTAGTTCGCCAGTTAATAGTTTGCGCAACGTTGTTGCCATTGCTACAG
GCATCGTGGTGTCACGCTCGTCGTTTAGTATGGCTTCATTCAGCTCCGGTTCCCAACGATCAAGGCGAGT
TACATGATCCCCCATGTTGTGCAAAAAAGCGGTTAGCTCCTTCGGTCCTCCGATCGTTGTCAGAAGTAAG
TTGGCCGCAGTGTTATCACTCATGGTTATGGCAGCACTGCATAATTCTCTTACTGTCATGCCATCCATAA
GATGCTTTTCTGTGACTGGTGAGTACTCAACCAAGTCATTCTGAGAATAGTGTATGCGGCGACCGAGTTG
CTCTTGCCCGGCGTCAATACGGGATAATACCGCGCCACATAGCAGAACTTTAAAAGTGCTCATCATTGGA
AAACGTTCTTCGGGGCGAAAACTCTCAAGGATCTTACCGCTGTTGAGATCCAGTTCGATGTAACCCACTC
GTGCACCCAACTGATCTTCAGCATCTTTTACTTTCACCAGCGTTTCTGGGTGAGCAAAAACAGGAAGGCA
AAATGCCGCAAAAAAGGGAATAAGGGCGACACGGAAATGTTGAATACTCATACTCTTCCTTTTTCAATAT
TATTGAAGCATTTATCAGGGTTATTGTCTCATGAGCGGATACATATTTGAATGTATTTAGAAAAATAAAC
AAATAGGGGTTCCGCGCACATTTCCCCGAAAAGTGCCACCTGACGTCGACGGATCGGGAGATCGATCTCC
CGATCCCCTAGGGTCGACTCTCAGTACAATCTGCTCTGATGCCGCATAGTTAAGCCAGTATCTGCTCCCT
GCTTGTGTGTTGGAGGTCGCTGAGTAGTGCGCGAGCAAAATTTAAGCTACAACAAGGCAAGGCTTGACCG
ACAATTGCATGAAGAATCTGCTTAGGGTTAGGCGTTTTGCGCTGCTTCGCGATGTACGGGCCAGATATAC
GCGTTGACATTGATTATTGACTAGTTATTAATAGTAATCAATTACGGGGTCATTAGTTCATAGCCCATAT
ATTGAGTTCCGCGTTACATAACTTACGGTAAATGGCCCGCCTGGCTGACCGCCCAACGACCCCCGCCCAT
TGACGTCAATAATGACGTATGTTCCCATAGTAACGCCAATAGGGACTTTCCATTGACGTCAATGGGTGGA
GTATTTACGGTAAACTGCCCACTTGGCAGTACATCAAGTGTATCATATGCCAAGTACGCCCCCTATTGAC
GTCAATGACGGTAAATGGCCCGCCTGGCATTATGCCCAGTACATGACCTTATGGGACTTTCCTACTTGGC
AGTACATCTACGTATTAGTCATCGCTATTACCATGGTGATGCGGTTTTGGCAGTACATCAATGGGCGTGG
ATAGCGGTTTGACTCACGGGGATTTCCAAGTCTCCACCCCATTGACGTCAATGGGAGTTTGTTTTGGCAC
CAAAATCAACGGGACTTTCCAAAATGTCGTAACAACTCCGCCCCATTGACGCAAATGGGCGGTAGGCGTG
TACGGTGGGAGGTCTATATAAGCAGAGCTGGTTTAGTGAACCGTCAGATCCGCTAGAGATCCGCGGCCGC
TAATACGACTCACTATAGGGAGACCCAAGCTTGGTACCGAGCTCGGATCCGCCACCATGGGCAAACGGAC
AGCCGACGGAAGCGAGTTCGAGTCACCGAAAAAGAAGCGAAAAGTTGGCTCCGGCAAAAGAACCGCCGAC
GGCAGCGAATTCGAGTCACCCAAGAAGAAGAGGAAAGTCGGCTCCGGCCACCTGAAGGAGCTGCTGGAGA
TCACCGACACCACAGAGAGGGATCGCTCCCTGCGGAGAGCCTTCTCTCCCTACACCGCCATGATCGACAT
CACAGGCTCCGAGGCCGTGGCCCTGATCATCCTGCTGAATCTGACATATCGCAAGAACCAGGTGGACGAT
CTGCTGGACAAGAAGCTGGCCAAGCAGGCCCTGAAGAGCGAGGATCACATCAACAAGTGCATCAAGGAGA
TCGCCTGGTTTCACACCCACAATCTGAAGTACCCAGATATCCGGGTGTCCAAGCAGAACCTGGCCGTGGA
GCCCCCTACACTGCACTCTTATGTGCTGAGCTCCGCCAATTACCCCAAGGCCTATGGCTGGAGCCACGAC
TCCGCCAAGGTGAACTTTGCCAAGCTGTTCGTGAGCTACTTTAAGTGGCAGAACCAGGTGTCCTGGCTGG
CCCAGGTGCTGGCCACCAATAGCGACAACTGGAAGTCTGCCTTCACAAGCCTGGGCCTGTCCGTGAAGGC
CTTCAAGAGCCTGTGCGTGACCGTGAAGAATAGCCTGCCTGAGGAGGCCATCCCAGACTCCGTGGATAGG
TATTCTCGCCAGATCAGAATGCCATACCACGACGGCTATCTGGCCGTGACCCCCGTGATCAGCCACGTGG
TGCAGTCCAAGATCCAGCAGGCCGCCATCGATAAGCGGGCCAGATTCTCCAACGTGGAGTTTACACGCCC
AGCAAACGTGTCTATGCTGGCCGCCAGCCTGGGAGGCGTGATCAATGTGCTGAACTACCCACCCTATATC
AGAAGCAAGTACCACGGCCTGTCTAATAGCAGGGCCTTCAAGCTGAACAATGGCCAGACCGTGTTTAACG
TGGAGGCCCTGCTGAAGCCTGAGCTGATCAAGGCCCTGGAGGGCATCATCTTCTCCAACAATGCCCTGGC
CCTGAAGCAGAGGCGCCAGCAGAAGGTGAAGAATATCAAGGAGCTGCGCAACACACTGCTGGAGTGGTTC
TCTCCAGTGTTTGAGTGGCGGCTGGACGCCATAGAGAATGGCTACGATCTGGAGCAGCTGGAGTCCGCCT
CTGAGAGACTGGAGTATAAGATCCTGTCCCTGCCCGACAATGAGCTGCCTTCTCTGACCATCCCACTGTT
CAGACTGCTGAACGAGATGCTGGGCGGCGTGAGCATGACACAGAGGTACGCCTTTCACCCCAAGCTGATG
TCCCCTCTGAAGCGGGCCCTGCAGTGGCTGCTGGTGAATCTGACCGACCAGAAGCACGTGCTGATCGAGG
AGGACGATGAGCACTACAGATATCTGCACCTGTCCGGCATCAGGGTGTTTGATGCCCAGGCCCTGTCTAA
CCCATACTGCTCTGGCATCCCCAGCCTGACAGCCGTGTGGGGAATGATCCACTCTTATCAGAGGAAGCTG
AATGAGGCCCTGGGCACCAACGTGCGGTTCACCAGCTTCAGCTGGTTCATCAGAAACTACAGCGCCGTGG
CAGGCAAGAAGCTGCCCGAGCTGAGCCTGCAGGGAGCACAGCAGTCCAGACTGAAGAGGCCTGGCATCAT
CGACGGCAAGTACTGTGACCTGGTGTTCGATCTGATCATCCACATCGATGGCTATGAGGACGATCTGCAG
GCCGTGGACAGCAAGCCTGATATCCTGAAGGCCCACTTCCCATCCAATTTTGCAGGAGGCGTGATGCACC
AGCCAGAGCTGAACTCTAATATCAACTGGTGCTGTCTGTATAGCAATGAGAACCAGCTGTTTGAGAAGCT
GCGGAGACTGCCCCTGTCCGGCTGCTGGGTCATGCCTACCGAGCACAAGATCCAGGACCTGGATGAGCTG
CTGCTGCTGCTGAACTCTGACAGCAAGCTGTCCCCTTCTATGATGGGCTACATGCTGCTGACCGAGCCAA
TGGCCCGCGTGGGCAGCCTGGAGCGGCTGCACTGTTACGCCGAGCCTGCCATCGGCGTGGTGAAGTATGA
GGCCGCCACATCTGTGAGGCTGAAGGGCATCGGCAATTATTTCAACAGCGCCTTTTGGATGCTGGATGCC
CAGGAGAAGTTCATGCTGATGAAGAAGGTGTAACCGGTCATCATCACCATCACCATTGAGTTTAAACCCG
CTGATCAGCCTCGACTGTGCCTTCTAGTTGCCAGCCATCTGTTGTTTGCCCCTCCCCCGTGCCTTCCTTG
ACCCTGGAAGGTGCCACTCCCACTGTCCTTTCCTAATAAAATGAGGAAATTGCATCGCATTGTCTGAGTA
GGTGTCATTCTATTCTGGGGGGTGGGGTGGGGCAGGACAGCAAGGGGGAGGATTGGGAAGACAATAGCAG
GCATGCTGGGGATGCGGTGGGCTCTATGGCTTCTGAGGCGGAAAGAACCAGCTGGGGCTCGATACCGTCG
ACCTCTAGCTAGAGCTTGGCGTAATCATGGTCATAGCTGTTTCCTGTGTGAAATTGTTATCCGCTCACAA
TTCCACACAACATACGAGCCGGAAGCATAAAGTGTAAAGCCTAGGGTGCCTAATGAGTGAGCTAACTCAC
ATTAATTGCGTTGCGCTCACTGCCCGCTTTCCAGTCGGGAAACCTGTCGTGCCAGCTGCATTAATGAATC
GGCCAACGCGCGGGGAGAGGCGGTTTGCGTATTGGGCGCTCTTCCGCTTCCTCGCTCACTGACTCGCTGC
GCTCGGTCGTTCGGCTGCGGCGAGCGGTATCAGCTCACTCAAAGGCGGTAATACGGTTATCCACAGAATC
AGGGGATAACGCAGGAAAGAACATGTGAGCAAAAGGCCAGCAAAAGGCCAGGAACCGTAAAAAGGCCGCG
TTGCTGGCGTTTTTCCATAGGCTCCGCCCCCCTGACGAGCATCACAAAAATCGACGCTCAAGTCAGAGGT
GGCGAAACCCGACAGGACTATAAAGATACCAGGCGTTTCCCCCTGGAAGCTCCCTCGTGCGCTCTCCTGT
TCCGACCCTGCCGCTTACCGGATACCTGTCCGCCTTTCTCCCTTCGGGAAGCGTGGCGCTTTCTCATAGC
TCACGCTGTAGGTATCTCAGTTCGGTGTAGGTCGTTCGCTCCAAGCTGGGCTGTGTGCACGAACCCCCCG
TTCAGCCCGACCGCTGCGCCTTATCCGGTAACTATCGTCTTGAGTCCAACCCGGTAAGACACGACTTATC
GCCACTGGCAGCAGCCACTGGTAACAGGATTAGCAGAGCGAGGTATGTAGGCGGTGCTACAGAGTTCTTG
AAGTGGTGGCCTAACTACGGCTACACTAGAAGAACAGTATTTGGTATCTGCGCTCTGCTGAAGCCAGTTA
CCTTCGGAAAAAGAGTTGGTAGCTCTTGATCCGGCAAACAAACCACCGCTGGTAGCGGTGGTTTTTTTGT
TTGCAAGCAGCAGATTACGCGCAGAAAAAAAGGATCTCAA
